Addgene plasmid #202592: pGEX4T1-TEV-HsFbxo7-129-398/Skp1
Purpose: Bacterial expression of HsFbxo7-129-398 and HsSkp1
Depositing lab: Brenda Schulman. Depositing organization: Max Planck Institute of Biochemistry. Publication: PARK15/FBXO7 is dispensable for PINK1/Parkin mitophagy in iNeurons and HeLa cell systems. Kraus F, Goodall EA, Smith IR, Jiang Y, Paoli JC, Adolf F, Zhang J, Paulo JA, Schulman BA, Harper JW. EMBO Rep. 2023 Aug 3;24(8):e56399. doi: 10.15252/embr.202256399. Epub 2023 Jun 19. PubMed 37334901.
Backbone
  Vector backbone: pGEX4T1
  Total vector size (bp): 6350
  Vector type: Bacterial Expression
Growth in bacteria
  Bacterial resistance: Ampicillin, 100 μg/mL
  Growth temperature: 37°C
  Growth strain: DH5alpha
  Copy number: Low Copy
Gene/Insert 1
  Gene/Insert name: Fbxo7
  Species: H. sapiens (human)
  Mutation: aa 129-398 only
  Entrez Gene: FBXO7 (a.k.a. FBX, FBX07, FBX7, PARK15, PKPS)
  Tag / fusion protein: GST, TEV (N terminal on insert)
Gene/Insert 2
  Gene/Insert name: Skp1
  Species: H. sapiens (human)
  Entrez Gene: SKP1 (a.k.a. EMC19, OCP-II, OCP2, SKP1A, TCEB1L, p19A)
Terms and licenses: Academic/Nonprofit Terms; Industry Terms: Not Available to Industry
Depositor comments: Please visit https://doi.org/10.1101/2022.11.02.514817 for bioRxiv preprint.
How to cite: pGEX4T1-TEV-HsFbxo7-129-398/Skp1 was a gift from Brenda Schulman (Addgene plasmid # 202592 ; http://n2t.net/addgene:202592 ; RRID:Addgene_202592)
