[The description below was written by a language model from this plasmid's Addgene catalogue record and pLannotate feature annotations shown in this document.]
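Description:
pGEX4T1-TEV-HsFbxo7-129-398/Skp1 is a 6,350 bp bacterial expression plasmid built on the pGEX4T1 backbone for co-producing a fragment of human FBXO7 together with human SKP1 in E. coli. It replicates from a ColE1/pMB1-type origin and is selected with ampicillin through the bla (β-lactamase) gene. The catalogue lists it as low copy, although the annotation detects only short fragments of rop and the pBR322 bom region. The backbone also carries its own lacI gene and promoter, which supplies the lac repressor, plus residual lac promoter/operator and lacZα sequences typical of pGEX vectors.

Expression is driven by the strong hybrid tac promoter followed by a lac operator, so transcription is repressed by LacI and induced with IPTG. The first open reading frame encodes Schistosoma japonicum glutathione S-transferase fused at its C-terminus to FBXO7 residues 129–398. According to the catalogue, a TEV protease site lies between them, allowing the GST tag to be removed after affinity capture. This site is not separately annotated in the feature table but would fall in the short gap between the two coding regions. Downstream, a bacteriophage T7 gene 10 ribosome binding site precedes the SKP1 coding sequence. No second promoter is annotated, so the two genes appear to form a bicistronic unit in which untagged SKP1 is translated independently from the same transcript.

FBXO7 is the substrate-recognition subunit of an SCF ubiquitin ligase, and SKP1 is the adaptor that binds F-box proteins and links them to CUL1. Co-expression is therefore presumably intended to yield a recombinant FBXO7–SKP1 complex, purifiable on glutathione resin via the GST tag, for biochemical or structural work, though the record gives the purpose only as bacterial expression of the two proteins.
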