Features (pLannotate 1.2.2; 19 found; start..end, strand, type, name):
    183..211     +  promoter       tac promoter: strong E. coli promoter; hybrid between the trp and lac UV5 promoters
    219..235     +  protein_bind   lac operator: The lac repressor binds to the lac operator to inhibit transcription in E. coli. This inhibition can be relieved by adding lactose or isopropyl-β-D-thiogalactopyranoside (IPTG). lac repressor encoded by lacI
    258..911     +  CDS            GST26_SCHJA: Experimental evidence at protein level: Swiss-Prot protein existence level 1. GST isoenzymes appear to play a central role in the parasite detoxification system. Other functions are also suspected including a role in increasing the solubility of haematin in the parasite gut. From Schistosoma japonicum (Blood fluke).
    930..1757    +  CDS            FBXO7 (fragment): FBX7_HUMAN - Also known as FBX7. Experimental evidence at protein level: Swiss-Prot protein existence level 1. Substrate recognition component of a SCF (SKP1-CUL1-F-box protein) E3 ubiquitin-protein ligase complex which mediates the ubiquitination and subsequent proteasomal degradation of target proteins. Recognizes BIRC2 and DLGAP5. Plays a role downstream of PINK1 in the clearance of damaged mitochondria via selective autophagy (mitophagy) by targeting PRKN to dysfunctional depolarized mitochondria. Promotes MFN1 ubiquitination. From Homo sapiens (Human).
   1819..1841    +  RBS            RBS: efficient ribosome binding site from bacteriophage T7 gene 10 (Olins and Rangwala, 1989)
   1848..2336    +  CDS            SKP1 (sequence withheld): SKP1_HUMAN - Also known as EMC19, OCP2, SKP1A, TCEB1L. Experimental evidence at protein level: Swiss-Prot protein existence level 1. Essential component of the SCF (SKP1-CUL1-F-box protein) ubiquitin ligase complex, which mediates the ubiquitination of proteins involved in cell cycle progression, signal transduction and transcription. In the SCF complex, serves as an adapter that links the F-box protein to CUL1. The functional specificity of the SCF complex depends on the F-box protein as substrate recognition component. SCF(BTRC) and SCF(FBXW11) direct ubiquitination of CTNNB1 and participate
   2367..2406    +  CDS            rop (fragment): Rop protein, which maintains plasmids at low copy number; rop
   2508..2548    +  misc_feature   bom (fragment): basis of mobility region from pBR322
   2653..2757    +  promoter       AmpR promoter: bla
   2758..3618    +  CDS            AmpR: β-lactamase; bla; confers resistance to ampicillin, carbenicillin, and related antibiotics
   3789..4377    +  rep_origin     ori: high-copy-number ColE1/pMB1/pBR322/pUC origin of replication
   4563..4614    -  misc_feature   bom (fragment): basis of mobility region from pBR322
   4621..4698    +  promoter       lacI promoter: lacI
   4699..5781    +  CDS            lacI: lac repressor; lacI; The lac repressor binds to the lac operator to inhibit transcription in E. coli. This inhibition can be relieved by adding lactose or isopropyl-β-D-thiogalactopyranoside (IPTG).
   5794..5815    +  protein_bind   CAP binding site: CAP binding activates transcription in the presence of cAMP. E. coli catabolite activator protein
   5830..5860    +  promoter       lac promoter: promoter for the E. coli lac operon
   5868..5884    +  protein_bind   lac operator: The lac repressor binds to the lac operator to inhibit transcription in E. coli. This inhibition can be relieved by adding lactose or isopropyl-β-D-thiogalactopyranoside (IPTG). lac repressor encoded by lacI
   5904..6077    +  CDS            lacZα: LacZα fragment of β-galactosidase; lacZ fragment
   6341..107     -  CDS            yciV (fragment) (across the origin): RNAAM_ECOLI - Also known as trpH From Escherichia coli (strain K12).
>Addgene plasmid #202592 | pGEX4T1-TEV-HsFbxo7-129-398/Skp1 | addgene full sequence | sequence record 398269 | Addgene NGS Result
AGCTTATCGACTGCACGGTGCACCAATGCTTCTGGCGTCAGGCAGCCATCGGAAGCTGTGGTATGGCTGT
GCAGGTCGTAAATCACTGCATAATTCGTGTCGCTCAAGGCGCACTCCCGTTCTGGATAATGTTTTTTGCG
CCGACATCATAACGGTTCTGGCAAATATTCTGAAATGAGCTGTTGACAATTAATCATCGGCTCGTATAAT
GTGTGGAATTGTGAGCGGATAACAATTTCACACAGGAAACAGTATTCATGTCCCCTATACTAGGTTATTG
GAAAATTAAGGGCCTTGTGCAACCCACTCGACTTCTTTTGGAATATCTTGAAGAAAAATATGAAGAGCAT
TTGTATGAGCGCGATGAAGGTGATAAATGGCGAAACAAAAAGTTTGAATTGGGTTTGGAGTTTCCCAATC
TTCCTTATTATATTGATGGTGATGTTAAATTAACACAGTCTATGGCCATCATACGTTATATAGCTGACAA
GCACAACATGTTGGGTGGTTGTCCAAAAGAGCGTGCAGAGATTTCAATGCTTGAAGGAGCGGTTTTGGAT
ATTAGATACGGTGTTTCGAGAATTGCATATAGTAAAGACTTTGAAACTCTCAAAGTTGATTTTCTTAGCA
AGCTACCTGAAATGCTGAAAATGTTCGAAGATCGTTTATGTCATAAAACATATTTAAATGGTGATCATGT
AACCCATCCTGACTTCATGTTGTATGACGCTCTTGATGTTGTTTTATACATGGACCCAATGTGCCTGGAT
GCGTTCCCAAAATTAGTTTGTTTTAAAAAACGTATTGAAGCTATCCCACAAATTGATAAGTACTTGAAAT
CCAGCAAGTATATAGCATGGCCTTTGCAGGGCTGGCAAGCCACGTTTGGTGGTGGCGACCATCCTCCAAA
ATCGGATGAAAACCTGTATTTTCAGGGAGGCGCTAGCGCCCAGTCTGGTGTTTGGAATGACGACAGTATG
TTAGGGCCTAGTCAAAATTTTGAAGCTGAGTCAATTCAAGATAATGCGCATATGGCAGAGGGCACAGGTT
TCTATCCCTCAGAACCCATGCTCTGTAGTGAATCGGTGGAAGGGCAAGTGCCACATTCATTAGAGACCTT
GTATCAATCAGCTGACTGTTCTGATGCCAATGATGCCTTGATAGTGTTGATACATCTTCTCATGTTGGAG
TCAGGTTACATACCTCAGGGCACCGAAGCCAAAGCACTGTCCATGCCGGAGAAGTGGAAGTTGAGCGGGG
TGTATAAGCTGCAGTACATGCATCCTCTCTGCGAGGGCAGCTCCGCTACTCTCACCTGTGTGCCTTTGGG
AAACCTGATTGTTGTAAATGCTACACTAAAAATCAACAATGAGATTAGAAGTGTGAAAAGATTGCAGCTG
CTACCAGAATCTTTTATTTGCAAAGAGAAACTAGGGGAAAATGTAGCCAACATATACAAAGATCTTCAGA
AACTCTCTCGCCTCTTTAAAGACCAGCTGGTGTATCCTCTTTTGGCTTTTACCCGACAAGCACTGAACCT
ACCAGATGTATTTGGGTTGGTCGTCCTCCCATTGGAACTGAAACTACGGATCTTCCGACTTCTGGATGTT
CGTTCCGTCTTGTCTTTGTCTGCGGTTTGTCGTGACCTCTTTACTGCTTCAAATGACCCACTCCTGTGGA
GGTTTTTATATCTGCGTGATTTTCGAGACAATACTGTCAGAGTTCAAGACACAGATTGGAAAGAACTGTA
CAGGAAGTGATAAGTCGACTCGAGCGGCCGCCTCGACGAGACCACAACGGTTTCCCTCTAGAAATAATTT
TGTTTAACTTTAAGAAGGAGATATACC
[489 nt withheld, positions 1848-2336]
TGAGCGGCCGCATCGTGACTGACTGACGATCTGCCTCGCGCGTTTCGGTGATGACGGTGAAAACCTCTGA
CACATGCAGCTCCCGGAGACGGTCACAGCTTGTCTGTAAGCGGATGCCGGGAGCAGACAAGCCCGTCAGG
GCGCGTCAGCGGGTGTTGGCGGGTGTCGGGGCGCAGCCATGACCCAGTCACGTAGCGATAGCGGAGTGTA
TAATTCTTGAAGACGAAAGGGCCTCGTGATACGCCTATTTTTATAGGTTAATGTCATGATAATAATGGTT
TCTTAGACGTCAGGTGGCACTTTTCGGGGAAATGTGCGCGGAACCCCTATTTGTTTATTTTTCTAAATAC
ATTCAAATATGTATCCGCTCATGAGACAATAACCCTGATAAATGCTTCAATAATATTGAAAAAGGAAGAG
TATGAGTATTCAACATTTCCGTGTCGCCCTTATTCCCTTTTTTGCGGCATTTTGCCTTCCTGTTTTTGCT
CACCCAGAAACGCTGGTGAAAGTAAAAGATGCTGAAGATCAGTTGGGTGCACGAGTGGGTTACATCGAAC
TGGATCTCAACAGCGGTAAGATCCTTGAGAGTTTTCGCCCCGAAGAACGTTTTCCAATGATGAGCACTTT
TAAAGTTCTGCTATGTGGCGCGGTATTATCCCGTGTTGACGCCGGGCAAGAGCAACTCGGTCGCCGCATA
CACTATTCTCAGAATGACTTGGTTGAGTACTCACCAGTCACAGAAAAGCATCTTACGGATGGCATGACAG
TAAGAGAATTATGCAGTGCTGCCATAACCATGAGTGATAACACTGCGGCCAACTTACTTCTGACAACGAT
CGGAGGACCGAAGGAGCTAACCGCTTTTTTGCACAACATGGGGGATCATGTAACTCGCCTTGATCGTTGG
GAACCGGAGCTGAATGAAGCCATACCAAACGACGAGCGTGACACCACGATGCCTGCAGCAATGGCAACAA
CGTTGCGCAAACTATTAACTGGCGAACTACTTACTCTAGCTTCCCGGCAACAATTAATAGACTGGATGGA
GGCGGATAAAGTTGCAGGACCACTTCTGCGCTCGGCCCTTCCGGCTGGCTGGTTTATTGCTGATAAATCT
GGAGCCGGTGAGCGTGGGTCTCGCGGTATCATTGCAGCACTGGGGCCAGATGGTAAGCCCTCCCGTATCG
TAGTTATCTACACGACGGGGAGTCAGGCAACTATGGATGAACGAAATAGACAGATCGCTGAGATAGGTGC
CTCACTGATTAAGCATTGGTAACTGTCAGACCAAGTTTACTCATATATACTTTAGATTGATTTAAAACTT
CATTTTTAATTTAAAAGGATCTAGGTGAAGATCCTTTTTGATAATCTCATGACCAAAATCCCTTAACGTG
AGTTTTCGTTCCACTGAGCGTCAGACCCCGTAGAAAAGATCAAAGGATCTTCTTGAGATCCTTTTTTTCT
GCGCGTAATCTGCTGCTTGCAAACAAAAAAACCACCGCTACCAGCGGTGGTTTGTTTGCCGGATCAAGAG
CTACCAACTCTTTTTCCGAAGGTAACTGGCTTCAGCAGAGCGCAGATACCAAATACTGTCCTTCTAGTGT
AGCCGTAGTTAGGCCACCACTTCAAGAACTCTGTAGCACCGCCTACATACCTCGCTCTGCTAATCCTGTT
ACCAGTGGCTGCTGCCAGTGGCGATAAGTCGTGTCTTACCGGGTTGGACTCAAGACGATAGTTACCGGAT
AAGGCGCAGCGGTCGGGCTGAACGGGGGGTTCGTGCACACAGCCCAGCTTGGAGCGAACGACCTACACCG
AACTGAGATACCTACAGCGTGAGCTATGAGAAAGCGCCACGCTTCCCGAAGGGAGAAAGGCGGACAGGTA
TCCGGTAAGCGGCAGGGTCGGAACAGGAGAGCGCACGAGGGAGCTTCCAGGGGGAAACGCCTGGTATCTT
TATAGTCCTGTCGGGTTTCGCCACCTCTGACTTGAGCGTCGATTTTTGTGATGCTCGTCAGGGGGGCGGA
GCCTATGGAAAAACGCCAGCAACGCGGCCTTTTTACGGTTCCTGGCCTTTTGCTGGCCTTTTGCTCACAT
GTTCTTTCCTGCGTTATCCCCTGATTCTGTGGATAACCGTATTACCGCCTTTGAGTGAGCTGATACCGCT
CGCCGCAGCCGAACGACCGAGCGCAGCGAGTCAGTGAGCGAGGAAGCGGAAGAGCGCCTGATGCGGTATT
TTCTCCTTACGCATCTGTGCGGTATTTCACACCGCATAAATTCCGACACCATCGAATGGCGCAAAACCTT
TCGCGGTATGGCATGATAGCGCCCGGAAGAGAGTCAATTCAGGGTGGTGAATGTGAAACCAGTAACGTTA
TACGATGTCGCAGAGTATGCCGGTGTCTCTTATCAGACCGTTTCCCGCGTGGTGAACCAGGCCAGCCACG
TTTCTGCGAAAACGCGGGAAAAAGTGGAAGCGGCGATGGCGGAGCTGAATTACATTCCCAACCGCGTGGC
ACAACAACTGGCGGGCAAACAGTCGTTGCTGATTGGCGTTGCCACCTCCAGTCTGGCCCTGCACGCGCCG
TCGCAAATTGTCGCGGCGATTAAATCTCGCGCCGATCAACTGGGTGCCAGCGTGGTGGTGTCGATGGTAG
AACGAAGCGGCGTCGAAGCCTGTAAAGCGGCGGTGCACAATCTTCTCGCGCAACGCGTCAGTGGGCTGAT
CATTAACTATCCGCTGGATGACCAGGATGCCATTGCTGTGGAAGCTGCCTGCACTAATGTTCCGGCGTTA
TTTCTTGATGTCTCTGACCAGACACCCATCAACAGTATTATTTTCTCCCATGAAGACGGTACGCGACTGG
GCGTGGAGCATCTGGTCGCATTGGGTCACCAGCAAATCGCGCTGTTAGCGGGCCCATTAAGTTCTGTCTC
GGCGCGTCTGCGTCTGGCTGGCTGGCATAAATATCTCACTCGCAATCAAATTCAGCCGATAGCGGAACGG
GAAGGCGACTGGAGTGCCATGTCCGGTTTTCAACAAACCATGCAAATGCTGAATGAGGGCATCGTTCCCA
CTGCGATGCTGGTTGCCAACGATCAGATGGCGCTGGGCGCAATGCGCGCCATTACCGAGTCCGGGCTGCG
CGTTGGTGCGGATATCTCGGTAGTGGGATACGACGATACCGAAGACAGCTCATGTTATATCCCGCCGTTA
ACCACCATCAAACAGGATTTTCGCCTGCTGGGGCAAACCAGCGTGGACCGCTTGCTGCAACTCTCTCAGG
GCCAGGCGGTGAAGGGCAATCAGCTGTTGCCCGTCTCACTGGTGAAAAGAAAAACCACCCTGGCGCCCAA
TACGCAAACCGCCTCTCCCCGCGCGTTGGCCGATTCATTAATGCAGCTGGCACGACAGGTTTCCCGACTG
GAAAGCGGGCAGTGAGCGCAACGCAATTAATGTAAGTTAGCTCACTCATTAGGCACCCCAGGCTTTACAC
TTTATGCTTCCGGCTCGTATGTTGTGTGGAATTGTGAGCGGATAACAATTTCACACAGGAAACAGCTATG
ACCATGATTACGGATTCACTGGCCGTCGTTTTACAACGTCGTGACTGGGAAAACCCTGGCGTTACCCAAC
TTAATCGCCTTGCAGCACATCCCCCTTTCGCCAGCTGGCGTAATAGCGAAGAGGCCCGCACCGATCGCCC
TTCCCAACAGTTGCGCAGCCTGAATGGCGAATGGCGCTTTGCCTGGTTTCCGGCACCAGAAGCGGTGCCG
GAAAGCTGGCTGGAGTGCGATCTTCCTGAGGCCGATACTGTCGTCGTCCCCTCAAACTGGCAGATGCACG
GTTACGATGCGCCCATCTACACCAACGTGACCTATCCCATTACGGTCAATCCGCCGTTTGTTCCCACGGA
GAATCCGACGGGTTGTTACTCGCTCACATTTAATGTTGATGAAAGCTGGCTACAGGAAGGCCAGACGCGA
ATTATTTTTGATGGCGTTGGAATT
